>Addgene plasmid #225081 | pACYCDuet-1:ChrA-C66S | addgene full sequence | sequence record 455755 | Addgene NGS Result
TGCCGACATGGAAGCCATCACAAACGGCATGATGAACCTGAATCGCCAGCGGCATCAGCACCTTGTCGCC
TTGCGTATAATATTTGCCCATAGTGAAAACGGGGGCGAAGAAGTTGTCCATATTGGCCACGTTTAAATCA
AAACTGGTGAAACTCACCCAGGGATTGGCTGAGACGAAAAACATATTCTCAATAAACCCTTTAGGGAAAT
AGGCCAGGTTTTCACCGTAACACGCCACATCTTGCGAATATATGTGTAGAAACTGCCGGAAATCGTCGTG
GTATTCACTCCAGAGCGATGAAAACGTTTCAGTTTGCTCATGGAAAACGGTGTAACAAGGGTGAACACTA
TCCCATATCACCAGCTCACCGTCTTTCATTGCCATACGGAACTCCGGATGAGCATTCATCAGGCGGGCAA
GAATGTGAATAAAGGCCGGATAAAACTTGTGCTTATTTTTCTTTACGGTCTTTAAAAAGGCCGTAATATC
CAGCTGAACGGTCTGGTTATAGGTACATTGAGCAACTGACTGAAATGCCTCAAAATGTTCTTTACGATGC
CATTGGGATATATCAACGGTGGTATATCCAGTGATTTTTTTCTCCATTTTAGCTTCCTTAGCTCCTGAAA
ATCTCGATAACTCAAAAAATACGCCCGGTAGTGATCTTATTTCATTATGGTGAAAGTTGGAACCTCTTAC
GTGCCGATCAACGTCTCATTTTCGCCAAAAGTTGGCCCAGGGCTTCCCGGTATCAACAGGGACACCAGGA
TTTATTTATTCTGCGAAGTGATCTTCCGTCACAGGTATTTATTCGGCGCAAAGTGCGTCGGGTGATGCTG
CCAACTTACTGATTTAGTGTATGATGGTGTTTTTGAGGTGCTCCAGTGGCTTCTGTTTCTATCAGCTGTC
CCTCCTGTTCAGCTACTGACGGGGTGGTGCGTAACGGCAAAAGCACCGCCGGACATCAGCGCTAGCGGAG
TGTATACTGGCTTACTATGTTGGCACTGATGAGGGTGTCAGTGAAGTGCTTCATGTGGCAGGAGAAAAAA
GGCTGCACCGGTGCGTCAGCAGAATATGTGATACAGGATATATTCCGCTTCCTCGCTCACTGACTCGCTA
CGCTCGGTCGTTCGACTGCGGCGAGCGGAAATGGCTTACGAACGGGGCGGAGATTTCCTGGAAGATGCCA
GGAAGATACTTAACAGGGAAGTGAGAGGGCCGCGGCAAAGCCGTTTTTCCATAGGCTCCGCCCCCCTGAC
AAGCATCACGAAATCTGACGCTCAAATCAGTGGTGGCGAAACCCGACAGGACTATAAAGATACCAGGCGT
TTCCCCCTGGCGGCTCCCTCGTGCGCTCTCCTGTTCCTGCCTTTCGGTTTACCGGTGTCATTCCGCTGTT
ATGGCCGCGTTTGTCTCATTCCACGCCTGACACTCAGTTCCGGGTAGGCAGTTCGCTCCAAGCTGGACTG
TATGCACGAACCCCCCGTTCAGTCCGACCGCTGCGCCTTATCCGGTAACTATCGTCTTGAGTCCAACCCG
GAAAGACATGCAAAAGCACCACTGGCAGCAGCCACTGGTAATTGATTTAGAGGAGTTAGTCTTGAAGTCA
TGCGCCGGTTAAGGCTAAACTGAAAGGACAAGTTTTGGTGACTGCGCTCCTCCAAGCCAGTTACCTCGGT
TCAAAGAGTTGGTAGCTCAGAGAACCTTCGAAAAACCGCCCTGCAAGGCGGTTTTTTCGTTTTCAGAGCA
AGAGATTACGCGCAGACCAAAACGATCTCAAGAAGATCATCTTATTAATCAGATAAAATATTTCTAGATT
TCAGTGCAATTTATCTCTTCAAATGTAGCACCTGAAGTCAGCCCCATACGATATAAGTTGTAATTCTCAT
GTTAGTCATGCCCCGCGCCCACCGGAAGGAGCTGACTGGGTTGAAGGCTCTCAAGGGCATCGGTCGAGAT
CCCGGTGCCTAATGAGTGAGCTAACTTACATTAATTGCGTTGCGCTCACTGCCCGCTTTCCAGTCGGGAA
ACCTGTCGTGCCAGCTGCATTAATGAATCGGCCAACGCGCGGGGAGAGGCGGTTTGCGTATTGGGCGCCA
GGGTGGTTTTTCTTTTCACCAGTGAGACGGGCAACAGCTGATTGCCCTTCACCGCCTGGCCCTGAGAGAG
TTGCAGCAAGCGGTCCACGCTGGTTTGCCCCAGCAGGCGAAAATCCTGTTTGATGGTGGTTAACGGCGGG
ATATAACATGAGCTGTCTTCGGTATCGTCGTATCCCACTACCGAGATGTCCGCACCAACGCGCAGCCCGG
ACTCGGTAATGGCGCGCATTGCGCCCAGCGCCATCTGATCGTTGGCAACCAGCATCGCAGTGGGAACGAT
GCCCTCATTCAGCATTTGCATGGTTTGTTGAAAACCGGACATGGCACTCCAGTCGCCTTCCCGTTCCGCT
ATCGGCTGAATTTGATTGCGAGTGAGATATTTATGCCAGCCAGCCAGACGCAGACGCGCCGAGACAGAAC
TTAATGGGCCCGCTAACAGCGCGATTTGCTGGTGACCCAATGCGACCAGATGCTCCACGCCCAGTCGCGT
ACCGTCTTCATGGGAGAAAATAATACTGTTGATGGGTGTCTGGTCAGAGACATCAAGAAATAACGCCGGA
ACATTAGTGCAGGCAGCTTCCACAGCAATGGCATCCTGGTCATCCAGCGGATAGTTAATGATCAGCCCAC
TGACGCGTTGCGCGAGAAGATTGTGCACCGCCGCTTTACAGGCTTCGACGCCGCTTCGTTCTACCATCGA
CACCACCACGCTGGCACCCAGTTGATCGGCGCGAGATTTAATCGCCGCGACAATTTGCGACGGCGCGTGC
AGGGCCAGACTGGAGGTGGCAACGCCAATCAGCAACGACTGTTTGCCCGCCAGTTGTTGTGCCACGCGGT
TGGGAATGTAATTCAGCTCCGCCATCGCCGCTTCCACTTTTTCCCGCGTTTTCGCAGAAACGTGGCTGGC
CTGGTTCACCACGCGGGAAACGGTCTGATAAGAGACACCGGCATACTCTGCGACATCGTATAACGTTACT
GGTTTCACATTCACCACCCTGAATTGACTCTCTTCCGGGCGCTATCATGCCATACCGCGAAAGGTTTTGC
GCCATTCGATGGTGTCCGGGATCTCGACGCTCTCCCTTATGCGACTCCTGCATTAGGAAATTAATACGAC
TCACTATAGGGGAATTGTGAGCGGATAACAATTCCCCTGTAGAAATAATTTTGTTTAACTTTAATAAGGA
GATATACCATGGGCAGCAGCCATCACCATCATCACCACAGCCAGATGAAGATTCCGGCTCTGGTGATGGC
CAGCCTGCTGGCGGTATCAGTGAGCGGGCAAACCACGAAACCGGTCAAAAAAGGCACGAAAAGTGTTAAA
AAAGTGAAAAAAATGGATAGCCCAAAAACCGTTAAAGCAGAACCCACCAAAGTCGTTAAACGTGACACGA
TCCTGAAACATGGCGGCGGTTGTCCGGCGTCCGGTATGGGGTGAAGCTTGCGGCCGCATAATGCTTAAGT
CGAACAGAAAGTAATCGTATTGTACACGGCCGCATAATCGAAATTAATACGACTCACTATAGGGGAATTG
TGAGCGGATAACAATTCCCCATCTTAGTATATTAGTTAAGTATAAGAAGGAGATATACATATGGCAGATC
TCAATTGGATATCGGCCGGCCACGCGATCGCTGACGTCGGTACCCTCGAGTCTGGTAAAGAAACCGCTGC
TGCGAAATTTGAACGCCAGCACATGGACTCGTCTACTAGCGCAGCTTAATTAACCTAGGCTGCTGCCACC
GCTGAGCAATAACTAGCATAACCCCTTGGGGCCTCTAAACGGGTCTTGAGGGGTTTTTTGCTGAAACCTC
AGGCATTTGAGAAGCACACGGTCACACTGCTTCCGGTAGTCAATAAACCGGTAAACCAGCAATAGACATA
AGCGGCTATTTAACGACCCTGCCCTGAACCGACGACCGGGTCGAATTTGCTTTCGAATTTCTGCCATTCA
TCCGCTTATTATCACTTATTCAGGCGTAGCAACCAGGCGTTTAAGGGCACCAATAACTGCCTTAAAAAAA
TTACGCCCCGCCCTGCCACTCATCGCAGTACTGTTGTAATTCATTAAGCATTC
Features (pLannotate 1.2.2; 18 found; start..end, strand, type, name):
    608..710     -  promoter       cat promoter: promoter of the E. coli cat gene encoding chloramphenicol acetyltransferase
    831..974     +  mobile_element IS1 (fragment): prokaryotic transposable element IS1
   1093..1148    -  rep_origin     RSF ori (fragment): Plasmids containing the RSF 1030 origin of replication can be propagated in E. coli cells that contain additional plasmids with compatible origins.
   1236..1781    -  rep_origin     p15A ori: Plasmids containing the medium-copy-number p15A origin of replication can be propagated in E. coli cells that contain a second plasmid with the ColE1 origin.
   1893..1957    -  CDS            TcR (fragment): tetracycline efflux protein; tet; confers resistance to tetracycline
   1972..1993    -  protein_bind   CAP binding site: CAP binding activates transcription in the presence of cAMP. E. coli catabolite activator protein
   2006..3088    -  CDS            lacI: lac repressor; lacI; The lac repressor binds to the lac operator to inhibit transcription in E. coli. This inhibition can be relieved by adding lactose or isopropyl-β-D-thiogalactopyranoside (IPTG).
   3089..3166    -  promoter       lacI promoter: lacI
   3174..3209    -  CDS            TcR (fragment): tetracycline efflux protein; tet; confers resistance to tetracycline
   3212..3230    +  promoter       T7 promoter: promoter for bacteriophage T7 RNA polymerase
   3231..3255    +  protein_bind   lac operator: The lac repressor binds to the lac operator to inhibit transcription in E. coli. This inhibition can be relieved by adding lactose or isopropyl-β-D-thiogalactopyranoside (IPTG). lac repressor encoded by lacI
   3270..3292    +  RBS            RBS: efficient ribosome binding site from bacteriophage T7 gene 10 (Olins and Rangwala, 1989)
   3615..3633    +  promoter       T7 promoter: promoter for bacteriophage T7 RNA polymerase
   3634..3658    +  protein_bind   lac operator: The lac repressor binds to the lac operator to inhibit transcription in E. coli. This inhibition can be relieved by adding lactose or isopropyl-β-D-thiogalactopyranoside (IPTG). lac repressor encoded by lacI
   3767..3808    +  CDS            S-Tag (fragment): affinity and epitope tag derived from pancreatic ribonuclease A
   3838..3855    +  CDS            SET1 (fragment): solubility-enhancement tag derived from T7 phage gene 10B
   3863..3910    +  terminator     T7 terminator: transcription terminator for bacteriophage T7 RNA polymerase
   4134..607     -  CDS            cat (across the origin): CAT_ECOLX - Experimental evidence at protein level: Swiss-Prot protein existence level 1. This enzyme is an effector of chloramphenicol resistance in bacteria. From Escherichia coli. This protein is used as a marker in many commonly used cloning vectors, such as pACYC184.
