[The description below was written by a language model from this plasmid's Addgene catalogue record and pLannotate feature annotations shown in this document.]
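Description:
pACYCDuet-1:ChrA-C66S is a bacterial expression plasmid built on the pACYCDuet-1 backbone, a dual-cassette T7 vector for producing proteins in E. coli. The 4,183-nt sequenced record carries the p15A origin of replication and a chloramphenicol acetyltransferase (cat) gene with its native promoter, so the plasmid is selected with chloramphenicol. It can coexist with plasmids bearing compatible origins such as ColE1, which is the main reason Duet vectors are used for co-expression. The catalogue lists the plasmid as high copy, whereas the feature annotation describes p15A as a medium-copy origin. Short matches to IS1, an RSF origin and the tetracycline resistance gene are annotated only as fragments and appear to be backbone remnants rather than functional elements. A lacI gene under its own promoter supplies lac repressor.

The insert is a 246-bp sequence encoding ChrA, a precursor peptide from Chryseobacterium sp. JM1, carrying a C66S substitution and an N-terminal His6 tag for affinity purification. The feature table does not annotate the insert itself. However, the gap between the first T7 promoter/lac operator/ribosome binding site and the second T7 promoter is consistent with placement in the first cloning site, although the record does not state the cloning sites. The second T7 promoter/lac operator unit seems to be unoccupied, followed only by the vector's S-tag region and the T7 terminator. Expression requires a host supplying T7 RNA polymerase and is inducible with IPTG, which relieves lac repressor binding at the operator. The associated study concerns biosynthesis of ribosomally synthesized and post-translationally modified peptides (RiPPs). This suggests the cysteine-to-serine variant is used to probe the role of that residue in enzymatic modification of the precursor, probably alongside co-expressed modifying enzymes.
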