Addgene plasmid #225081: pACYCDuet-1:ChrA-C66S
Purpose: Expresses precursor peptide ChrA-C66S in E.coli
Depositing lab: Wilfred van der Donk. Depositing organization: University of Illinois at Urbana-Champaign. Publication: Macrocyclization and Backbone Rearrangement During RiPP Biosynthesis by a SAM-Dependent Domain-of-Unknown-Function 692. Ayikpoe RS, Zhu L, Chen JY, Ting CP, van der Donk WA. ACS Cent Sci. 2023 Apr 24;9(5):1008-1018. doi: 10.1021/acscentsci.3c00160. eCollection 2023 May 24. PubMed 37252350.
Backbone
  Vector backbone: pACYCDuet-1
  Vector type: Bacterial Expression
Growth in bacteria
  Bacterial resistance: Chloramphenicol, 25 μg/mL
  Growth temperature: 37°C
  Growth strain: DH5alpha
  Copy number: High Copy
Gene/Insert
  Gene/Insert name: ChrA-C66S
  Species: Chryseobacterium sp. JM1
  Insert size (bp): 246
  Mutation: C66S
  Promoter: T7
  Tag / fusion protein: His6 (N terminal on insert)
  Cloning method: Restriction Enzyme; 5′ cloning site Unknown (unknown if destroyed)
Terms and licenses: Academic/Nonprofit Terms; Industry Terms: Not Available to Industry
How to cite: pACYCDuet-1:ChrA-C66S was a gift from Wilfred van der Donk (Addgene plasmid # 225081 ; http://n2t.net/addgene:225081 ; RRID:Addgene_225081)
